>Addgene plasmid #220548 | LT3GEPIR-NEK6shRNA1 | addgene full sequence | sequence record 437974 | Addgene NGS Result
GAACGACCGAGCGCAGCGAGTCAGTGAGCGAGGAAGCGGAAGAGCGCCCAATACGCAAACCGCCTCTCCC
CGCGCGTTGGCCGATTCATTAATGCAGCTGGCACGACAGGTTTCCCGACTGGAAAGCGGGCAGTGAGCGC
AACGCAATTAATGTGAGTTAGCTCACTCATTAGGCACCCCAGGCTTTACACTTTATGCTTCCGGCTCGTA
TGTTGTGTGGAATTGTGAGCGGATAACAATTTCACACAGGAAACAGCTATGACCATGATTACGCCAAGCG
CGCAATTAACCCTCACTAAAGGGAACAAAAGCTGGAGCTGCAAGCTTAATGTAGTCTTATGCAATACTCT
TGTAGTCTTGCAACATGGTAACGATGAGTTAGCAACATGCCTTACAAGGAGAGAAAAAGCACCGTGCATG
CCGATTGGTGGAAGTAAGGTGGTACGATCGTGCCTTATTAGGAAGGCAACAGACGGGTCTGACATGGATT
GGACGAACCACTGAATTGCCGCATTGCAGAGATATTGTATTTAAGTGCCTAGCTCGATACATAAACGGGT
CTCTCTGGTTAGACCAGATCTGAGCCTGGGAGCTCTCTGGCTAACTAGGGAACCCACTGCTTAAGCCTCA
ATAAAGCTTGCCTTGAGTGCTTCAAGTAGTGTGTGCCCGTCTGTTGTGTGACTCTGGTAACTAGAGATCC
CTCAGACCCTTTTAGTCAGTGTGGAAAATCTCTAGCAGTGGCGCCCGAACAGGGACTTGAAAGCGAAAGG
GAAACCAGAGGAGCTCTCTCGACGCAGGACTCGGCTTGCTGAAGCGCGCACGGCAAGAGGCGAGGGGCGG
CGACTGGTGAGTACGCCAAAAATTTTGACTAGCGGAGGCTAGAAGGAGAGAGATGGGTGCGAGAGCGTCA
GTATTAAGCGGGGGAGAATTAGATCGCGATGGGAAAAAATTCGGTTAAGGCCAGGGGGAAAGAAAAAATA
TAAATTAAAACATATAGTATGGGCAAGCAGGGAGCTAGAACGATTCGCAGTTAATCCTGGCCTGTTAGAA
ACATCAGAAGGCTGTAGACAAATACTGGGACAGCTACAACCATCCCTTCAGACAGGATCAGAAGAACTTA
GATCATTATATAATACAGTAGCAACCCTCTATTGTGTGCATCAAAGGATAGAGATAAAAGACACCAAGGA
AGCTTTAGACAAGATAGAGGAAGAGCAAAACAAAAGTAAGACCACCGCACAGCAAGCGGCCGCTGATCTT
CAGACCTGGAGGAGGAGATATGAGGGACAATTGGAGAAGTGAATTATATAAATATAAAGTAGTAAAAATT
GAACCATTAGGAGTAGCACCCACCAAGGCAAAGAGAAGAGTGGTGCAGAGAGAAAAAAGAGCAGTGGGAA
TAGGAGCTTTGTTCCTTGGGTTCTTGGGAGCAGCAGGAAGCACTATGGGCGCAGCGTCAATGACGCTGAC
GGTACAGGCCAGACAATTATTGTCTGGTATAGTGCAGCAGCAGAACAATTTGCTGAGGGCTATTGAGGCG
CAACAGCATCTGTTGCAACTCACAGTCTGGGGCATCAAGCAGCTCCAGGCAAGAATCCTGGCTGTGGAAA
GATACCTAAAGGATCAACAGCTCCTGGGGATTTGGGGTTGCTCTGGAAAACTCATTTGCACCACTGCTGT
GCCTTGGAATGCTAGTTGGAGTAATAAATCTCTGGAACAGATTTGGAATCACACGACCTGGATGGAGTGG
GACAGAGAAATTAACAATTACACAAGCTTAATACACTCCTTAATTGAAGAATCGCAAAACCAGCAAGAAA
AGAATGAACAAGAATTATTGGAATTAGATAAATGGGCAAGTTTGTGGAATTGGTTTAACATAACAAATTG
GCTGTGGTATATAAAATTATTCATAATGATAGTAGGAGGCTTGGTAGGTTTAAGAATAGTTTTTGCTGTA
CTTTCTATAGTGAATAGAGTTAGGCAGGGATATTCACCATTATCGTTTCAGACCCACCTCCCAACCCCGA
GGGGACCCGACAGGCCCGAAGGAATAGAAGAAGAAGGTGGAGAGAGAGACAGAGACAGATCCATTCGATT
AGTGAACGGATCTCGACGGTATCGGTTAACTTTTAAAAGAAAAGGGGGGATTGGGGGGTACAGTGCAGGG
GAAAGAATAGTAGACATAATAGCAACAGACATACAAACTAAAGAATTACAAAAACAAATTACAAAAATTC
AAAATTTTATCGATTCTAGATTCGAGTTTACTCCCTATCAGTGATAGAGAACGTATGAAGAGTTTACTCC
CTATCAGTGATAGAGAACGTATGCAGACTTTACTCCCTATCAGTGATAGAGAACGTATAAGGAGTTTACT
CCCTATCAGTGATAGAGAACGTATGACCAGTTTACTCCCTATCAGTGATAGAGAACGTATCTACAGTTTA
CTCCCTATCAGTGATAGAGAACGTATATCCAGTTTACTCCCTATCAGTGATAGAGAACGTATAAGCTTTA
GGCGTGTACGGTGGGCGCCTATAAAAGCAGAGCTCGTTTAGTGAACCGTCAGATCGCCTGGAGCAATTCC
ACAACACTTTTGTCTTATACCAACTTTCCGTACCACTTCCTACCCTCGTAAAGTCGAGCTTGCGTTGGAT
CCACCATGGTGAGCAAGGGCGAGGAGCTGTTCACCGGGGTGGTGCCCATCCTGGTCGAGCTGGACGGCGA
CGTAAACGGCCACAAGTTCAGCGTGTCTGGCGAGGGCGAGGGCGATGCCACCTACGGCAAGCTGACCCTG
AAGTTCATCTGCACCACCGGCAAGCTGCCCGTGCCCTGGCCCACCCTCGTGACCACCCTGACCTACGGCG
TGCAGTGCTTCAGCCGCTACCCCGACCACATGAAGCAGCACGACTTCTTCAAGTCCGCCATGCCCGAAGG
CTACGTCCAGGAGCGCACCATCTTCTTCAAGGACGACGGCAACTACAAGACCCGCGCCGAGGTGAAGTTC
GAGGGCGACACCCTGGTGAACCGCATCGAGCTGAAGGGCATCGACTTCAAGGAGGACGGCAACATCCTGG
GGCACAAGCTGGAGTACAACTACAACAGCCACAACGTCTATATCATGGCCGACAAGCAGAAGAACGGCAT
CAAGGCGAACTTCAAGATCCGCCACAACATCGAGGACGGCAGCGTGCAGCTCGCCGACCACTACCAGCAG
AACACCCCCATCGGCGACGGCCCCGTGCTGCTGCCCGACAACCACTACCTGAGCACCCAGTCCGCCCTGA
GCAAAGACCCCAACGAGAAGCGCGATCACATGGTCCTGCTGGAGTTCGTGACCGCCGCCGGGATCACTCT
CGGCATGGACGAGCTGTACAAGTAATGACGTACGGCGGCCGCCTCGACTAGGGATAACAGGGTAATTGTT
TGAATGAGGCTTCAGTACTTTACAGAATCGTTGCCTGCACATCTTGGAAACACTTGCTGGGATTACTTCG
ACTTCTTAACCCAACAGAAGGCTCGAGAAGGTATATTGCTGTTGACAGTGAGCGAGAACCACCCAAATAT
CATCAATAGTGAAGCCACAGATGTATTGATGATATTTGGGTGGTTCGTGCCTACTGCCTCGGACTTCAAG
GGGTCTAGAATTCGAGCAATTATCTTGTTTACTAAAACTGAATACCTTGCTATCTCTTTGATACATTTTT
ACAAAGCTGAATTAAAATGGTATAAATTAAATCACTTTTTTCAATTGACGCGTAATTCTACCGGGTAGGG
GAGGCGCTTTTCCCAAGGCAGTCTGGAGCATGCGCTTTAGCAGCCCCGCTGGGCACTTGGCGCTACACAA
GTGGCCTCTGGCCTCGCACACATTCCACATCCACCGGTAGGCGCCAACCGGCTCCGTTCTTTGGTGGCCC
CTTCGCGCCACCTTCTACTCCTCCCCTAGTCAGGAAGTTCCCCCCCGCCCCGCAGCTCGCGTCGTGCAGG
ACGTGACAAATGGAAGTAGCACGTCTCACTAGTCTCGTGCAGATGGACAGCACCGCTGAGCAATGGAAGC
GGGTAGGCCTTTGGGGCAGCGGCCAATAGCAGCTTTGCTCCTTCGCTTTCTGGGCTCAGAGGCTGGGAAG
GGGTGGGTCCGGGGGCGGGCTCAGGGGCGGGCTCAGGGGCGGGGCGGGCGCCCGAAGGTCCTCCGGAGGC
CCGGCATTCTGCACGCTTCAAAAGCGCACGTCTGCCGCGCTGTTCTCCTCTTCCTCATCTCCGGGCCTTT
CGACCTGCAGCCCAAGCTTACCATGACCGAGTACAAGCCCACGGTGCGCCTCGCCACCCGCGACGACGTC
CCCAGGGCCGTACGCACCCTCGCCGCCGCGTTCGCCGACTACCCCGCCACGCGCCACACCGTCGATCCGG
ACCGCCACATCGAGCGGGTCACCGAGCTGCAAGAACTCTTCCTCACGCGCGTCGGGCTCGACATCGGCAA
GGTGTGGGTCGCGGACGACGGCGCCGCGGTGGCGGTCTGGACCACGCCGGAGAGCGTCGAAGCGGGGGCG
GTGTTCGCCGAGATCGGCCCGCGCATGGCCGAGTTGAGCGGTTCCCGGCTGGCCGCGCAGCAACAGATGG
AAGGCCTCCTGGCGCCGCACCGGCCCAAGGAGCCCGCGTGGTTCCTGGCCACCGTCGGCGTCTCGCCCGA
CCACCAGGGCAAGGGTCTGGGCAGCGCCGTCGTGCTCCCCGGAGTGGAGGCGGCCGAGCGCGCCGGGGTG
CCCGCCTTCCTGGAGACCTCCGCGCCCCGCAACCTCCCCTTCTACGAGCGGCTCGGCTTCACCGTCACCG
CCGACGTCGAGGTGCCCGAAGGACCGCGCACCTGGTGCATGACCCGCAAGCCCGGTGCCTGACGCCCGCC
CCACGACCCGCAGCGCCCGACCGAAAGGAGCGCACGACCCCATGCATCCAATTCCGCCCCCCCCCCCTAA
CGTTACTGGCCGAAGCCGCTTGGAATAAGGCCGGTGTGCGTTTGTCTATATGTTATTTTCCACCATATTG
CCGTCTTTTGGCAATGTGAGGGCCCGGAAACCTGGCCCTGTCTTCTTGACGAGCATTCCTAGGGGTCTTT
CCCCTCTCGCCAAAGGAATGCAAGGTCTGTTGAATGTCGTGAAGGAAGCAGTTCCTCTGGAAGCTTCTTG
AAGACAAACAACGTCTGTAGCGACCCTTTGCAGGCAGCGGAACCCCCCACCTGGCGACAGGTGCCTCTGC
GGCCAAAAGCCACGTGTATAAGATACACCTGCAAAGGCGGCACAACCCCAGTGCCACGTTGTGAGTTGGA
TAGTTGTGGAAAGAGTCAAATGGCTCTCCTCAAGCGTATTCAACAAGGGGCTGAAGGATGCCCAGAAGGT
ACCCCATTGTATGGGATCTGATCTGGGGCCTCGGTGCACATGCTTTACATGTGTTTAGTCGAGGTTAAAA
AAACGTCTAGGCCCCCCGAACCACGGGGACGTGGTTTTCCTTTGAAAAACACGATGATAATATGGCCACA
ACCATGAGTAGACTGGACAAGAGCAAAGTCATAAACGGAGCTCTGGAATTACTCAATGGTGTCGGTATCG
AAGGCCTGACGACAAGGAAACTCGCTCAAAAGCTGGGAGTTGAGCAGCCTACCCTGTACTGGCACGTGAA
GAACAAGCGGGCCCTGCTCGATGCCCTGCCAATCGAGATGCTGGACAGGCATCATACCCACTTCTGCCCC
CTGGAAGGCGAGTCATGGCAAGACTTTCTGCGGAACAACGCCAAGTCATACCGCTGTGCTCTCCTCTCAC
ATCGCGACGGGGCTAAAGTGCATCTCGGCACCCGCCCAACAGAGAAACAGTACGAAACCCTGGAAAATCA
GCTCGCGTTCCTGTGTCAGCAAGGCTTCTCCCTGGAGAACGCACTGTACGCTCTGTCCGCCGTGGGCCAC
TTTACACTGGGCTGCGTATTGGAGGAACAGGAGCATCAAGTAGCAAAAGAGGAAAGAGAGACACCTACCA
CCGATTCTATGCCCCCACTTCTGAGACAAGCAATTGAGCTGTTCGACCGGCAGGGAGCCGAACCTGCCTT
CCTTTTCGGCCTGGAACTAATCATATGTGGCCTGGAGAAACAGCTAAAGTGCGAAAGCGGCGGGCCGACC
GACGCCCTTGACGATTTTGACTTAGACATGCTCCCAGCCGATGCCCTTGACGACTTTGACCTTGATATGC
TGCCTGCTGACGCTCTTGACGATTTTGACCTTGACATGCTCCCCGGGTAATCCGGACTCGACCTGCAGCC
AAGCTTATCGAAACGCGTCTGGAACAATCAACCTCTGGATTACAAAATTTGTGAAAGATTGACTGGTATT
CTTAACTATGTTGCTCCTTTTACGCTATGTGGATACGCTGCTTTAATGCCTTTGTATCATGCTATTGCTT
CCCGTATGGCTTTCATTTTCTCCTCCTTGTATAAATCCTGGTTGCTGTCTCTTTATGAGGAGTTGTGGCC
CGTTGTCAGGCAACGTGGCGTGGTGTGCACTGTGTTTGCTGACGCAACCCCCACTGGTTGGGGCATTGCC
ACCACCTGTCAGCTCCTTTCCGGGACTTTCGCTTTCCCCCTCCCTATTGCCACGGCGGAACTCATCGCCG
CCTGCCTTGCCCGCTGCTGGACAGGGGCTCGGCTGTTGGGCACTGACAATTCCGTGGTGTTGTCGGGGAA
GCTGACGTCCTTTCCATGGCTGCTCGCCTGTGTTGCCACCTGGATTCTGCGCGGGACGTCCTTCTGCTAC
GTCCCTTCGGCCCTCAATCCAGCGGACCTTCCTTCCCGCGGCCTGCTGCCGGCTCTGCGGCCTCTTCCGC
GTCTTCGCCTTCGCCCTCAGACGAGTCGGATCTCCCTTTGGGCCGCCTCCCCGCCTGGAATTAATTCTGC
AGTCGAGACCTAGAAAAACATGGAGCAATCACAAGTAGCAATACAGCAGCTACCAATGCTGATTGTGCCT
GGCTAGAAGCACAAGAGGAGGAGGAGGTGGGTTTTCCAGTCACACCTCAGGTACCTTTAAGACCAATGAC
TTACAAGGCAGCTGTAGATCTTAGCCACTTTTTAAAAGAAAAGGGGGGACTGGAAGGGCTAATTCACTCC
CAACGAAGACAAGATCTGCTTTTTGCTTGTACTGGGTCTCTCTGGTTAGACCAGATCTGAGCCTGGGAGC
TCTCTGGCTAACTAGGGAACCCACTGCTTAAGCCTCAATAAAGCTTGCCTTGAGTGCTTCAAGTAGTGTG
TGCCCGTCTGTTGTGTGACTCTGGTAACTAGAGATCCCTCAGACCCTTTTAGTCAGTGTGGAAAATCTCT
AGCAGTAGTAGTTCATGTCATCTTATTATTCAGTATTTATAACTTGCAAAGAAATGAATATCAGAGAGTG
AGAGGAACTTGTTTATTGCAGCTTATAATGGTTACAAATAAAGCAATAGCATCACAAATTTCACAAATAA
AGCATTTTTTTCACTGCATTCTAGTTGTGGTTTGTCCAAACTCATCAATGTATCTTATCATGTCTGGCTC
TAGCTATCCCGCCCCTAACTCCGCCCATCCCGCCCCTAACTCCGCCCAGTTCCGCCCATTCTCCGCCCCA
TGGCTGACTAATTTTTTTTATTTATGCAGAGGCCGAGGCCGCCTCGGCCTCTGAGCTATTCCAGAAGTAG
TGAGGAGGCTTTTTTGGAGGCCTAGGGACGTACCCAATTCGCCCTATAGTGAGTCGTATTACGCGCGCTC
ACTGGCCGTCGTTTTACAACGTCGTGACTGGGAAAACCCTGGCGTTACCCAACTTAATCGCCTTGCAGCA
CATCCCCCTTTCGCCAGCTGGCGTAATAGCGAAGAGGCCCGCACCGATCGCCCTTCCCAACAGTTGCGCA
GCCTGAATGGCGAATGGG
[124 nt withheld, positions 7929-8052]
C
[91 nt withheld, positions 8054-8144]
A
[49 nt withheld, positions 8146-8194]
CCTTTGACGTTGGAGTCCACGTTCTTT
[37 nt withheld, positions 8222-8258]
ACCCTATCTCGGTCTATTCTTTTGATTTATAAGGGATTTTGCCGATTTCGGCCTATTGGTTAAAAAATGA
GCTGATTTAACAAAAATTTAACGCGAATTTTAACAAAATATTAACGCTTACAATTTAGGTGGCACTTTTC
GGGGAAATGTGCGCGGAACCCCTATTTGTTTATTTTTCTAAATACATTCAAATATGTATCCGCTCATGAG
ACAATAACCCTGATAAATGCTTCAATAATATTGAAAAAGGAAGAGTATGAGTATTCAACATTTCCGTGTC
GCCCTTATTCCCTTTTTTGCGGCATTTTGCCTTCCTGTTTTTGCTCACCCAGAAACGCTGGTGAAAGTAA
AAGATGCTGAAGATCAGTTGGGTGCACGAGTGGGTTACATCGAACTGGATCTCAACAGCGGTAAGATCCT
TGAGAGTTTTCGCCCCGAAGAACGTTTTCCAATGATGAGCACTTTTAAAGTTCTGCTATGTGGCGCGGTA
TTATCCCGTATTGACGCCGGGCAAGAGCAACTCGGTCGCCGCATACACTATTCTCAGAATGACTTGGTTG
AGTACTCACCAGTCACAGAAAAGCATCTTACGGATGGCATGACAGTAAGAGAATTATGCAGTGCTGCCAT
AACCATGAGTGATAACACTGCGGCCAACTTACTTCTGACAACGATCGGAGGACCGAAGGAGCTAACCGCT
TTTTTGCACAACATGGGGGATCATGTAACTCGCCTTGATCGTTGGGAACCGGAGCTGAATGAAGCCATAC
CAAACGACGAGCGTGACACCACGATGCCTGTAGCAATGGCAACAACGTTGCGCAAACTATTAACTGGCGA
ACTACTTACTCTAGCTTCCCGGCAACAATTAATAGACTGGATGGAGGCGGATAAAGTTGCAGGACCACTT
CTGCGCTCGGCCCTTCCGGCTGGCTGGTTTATTGCTGATAAATCTGGAGCCGGTGAGCGTGGGTCTCGCG
GTATCATTGCAGCACTGGGGCCAGATGGTAAGCCCTCCCGTATCGTAGTTATCTACACGACGGGGAGTCA
GGCAACTATGGATGAACGAAATAGACAGATCGCTGAGATAGGTGCCTCACTGATTAAGCATTGGTAACTG
TCAGACCAAGTTTACTCATATATACTTTAGATTGATTTAAAACTTCATTTTTAATTTAAAAGGATCTAGG
TGAAGATCCTTTTTGATAATCTCATGACCAAAATCCCTTAACGTGAGTTTTCGTTCCACTGAGCGTCAGA
CCCCGTAGAAAAGATCAAAGGATCTTCTTGAGATCCTTTTTTTCTGCGCGTAATCTGCTGCTTGCAAACA
AAAAAACCACCGCTACCAGCGGTGGTTTGTTTGCCGGATCAAGAGCTACCAACTCTTTTTCCGAAGGTAA
CTGGCTTCAGCAGAGCGCAGATACCAAATACTGTTCTTCTAGTGTAGCCGTAGTTAGGCCACCACTTCAA
GAACTCTGTAGCACCGCCTACATACCTCGCTCTGCTAATCCTGTTACCAGTGGCTGCTGCCAGTGGCGAT
AAGTCGTGTCTTACCGGGTTGGACTCAAGACGATAGTTACCGGATAAGGCGCAGCGGTCGGGCTGAACGG
GGGGTTCGTGCACACAGCCCAGCTTGGAGCGAACGACCTACACCGAACTGAGATACCTACAGCGTGAGCT
ATGAGAAAGCGCCACGCTTCCCGAAGGGAGAAAGGCGGACAGGTATCCGGTAAGCGGCAGGGTCGGAACA
GGAGAGCGCACGAGGGAGCTTCCAGGGGGAAACGCCTGGTATCTTTATAGTCCTGTCGGGTTTCGCCACC
TCTGACTTGAGCGTCGATTTTTGTGATGCTCGTCAGGGGGGCGGAGCCTATGGAAAAACGCCAGCAACGC
GGCCTTTTTACGGTTCCTGGCCTTTTGCTGGCCTTTTGCTCACATGTTCTTTCCTGCGTTATCCCCTGAT
TCTGTGGATAACCGTATTACCGCCTTTGAGTGAGCTGATACCGCTCGCCGCAGCC
Features (pLannotate 1.2.2; 32 found; start..end, strand, type, name):
      1..42      +  rep_origin     RSF ori (fragment): Plasmids containing the RSF 1030 origin of replication can be propagated in E. coli cells that contain additional plasmids with compatible origins.
     44..136     +  CDS            lacI (fragment): lac repressor; lacI; The lac repressor binds to the lac operator to inhibit transcription in E. coli. This inhibition can be relieved by adding lactose or isopropyl-β-D-thiogalactopyranoside (IPTG).
    149..170     +  protein_bind   CAP binding site: CAP binding activates transcription in the presence of cAMP. E. coli catabolite activator protein
    185..215     +  promoter       lac promoter: promoter for the E. coli lac operon
    223..239     +  protein_bind   lac operator: The lac repressor binds to the lac operator to inhibit transcription in E. coli. This inhibition can be relieved by adding lactose or isopropyl-β-D-thiogalactopyranoside (IPTG). lac repressor encoded by lacI
    284..302     +  promoter       T3 promoter: promoter for bacteriophage T3 RNA polymerase
    330..556     +  promoter       RSV promoter: Rous sarcoma virus enhancer/promoter
    557..737     +  LTR            5' LTR (truncated): truncated 5' long terminal repeat (LTR) from HIV-1
    784..909     +  misc_feature   HIV-1 Ψ: packaging signal of human immunodeficiency virus type 1
    893..1256    +  CDS            HIV-1 gag (fragment): gag protein from human immunodeficiency virus 1; gag
   1402..1635    +  misc_feature   RRE: The Rev response element (RRE) of HIV-1 allows for Rev-dependent mRNA export from the nucleus to the cytoplasm.
   2012..2112    +  CDS            Rev (fragment): human immunodeficiency virus 1 (HIV-1) Rev protein; rev; enhances nuclear export of unspliced and incompletely spliced viral mRNAs
   2131..2248    +  misc_feature   cPPT/CTS: central polypurine tract and central termination sequence of HIV-1
   2264..2642    +  promoter       TRE3G promoter: 3rd-generation Tet-responsive promoter that can be activated by binding of Tet-On® 3G
   2666..3385    +  CDS            EGFP: the original enhanced GFP (Yang et al., 1996) mammalian codon-optimized
   3621..3748    +  ncRNA          3' miR-30a: sequence downstream of the 71-nt precursor of the human miR-30a microRNA (Zeng et al., 2002) miRNA
   3773..4272    +  promoter       PGK promoter: mouse phosphoglycerate kinase 1 promoter
   4293..4892    +  CDS            PuroR: puromycin N-acetyltransferase; pac from Streptomyces alboniger; confers resistance to puromycin
   5058..5520    +  misc_feature   IRES: internal ribosome entry site (IRES) of the encephalomyocarditis virus (EMCV)
   5543..6231    +  CDS            rtTA3 (fragment): reverse tetracycline transactivator 3 activates expression from Tet-responsive promoters in the presence of doxycycline
   6161..6271    +  CDS            VP48: 3 tandem repeats of the minimal activation domain of herpes simplex virus VP16 (Cheng et al., 2013)
   6326..6914    +  misc_feature   WPRE: woodchuck hepatitis virus posttranscriptional regulatory element
   6931..7119    +  CDS            nef (fragment): NEF_HV1Z2 - Experimental evidence at protein level: Swiss-Prot protein existence level 1. Extracellular Nef protein targets CD4(+) T-lymphocytes for apoptosis by interacting with CXCR4 surface receptors. From Human immunodeficiency virus type 1 group M subtype D (isolate Z2/CDC-Z34) (HIV-1).
   7121..7354    +  LTR            3' LTR (ΔU3): self-inactivating 3' long terminal repeat (LTR) from HIV-1
   7426..7547    +  polyA_signal   SV40 poly(A) signal: SV40 polyadenylation signal
   7587..7722    +  rep_origin     SV40 ori: SV40 origin of replication
   7743..7761    -  promoter       T7 promoter: promoter for bacteriophage T7 RNA polymerase
   7769..7924    +  CDS            lacZα (fragment): LacZα fragment of β-galactosidase; lacZ fragment
   7929..8357    +  rep_origin     f1 ori (sequence partly withheld): f1 bacteriophage origin of replication; arrow indicates direction of (+) strand synthesis
   8410..8514    +  promoter       AmpR promoter: bla
   8515..9375    +  CDS            AmpR: β-lactamase; bla; confers resistance to ampicillin, carbenicillin, and related antibiotics
   9546..10134   +  rep_origin     ori: high-copy-number ColE1/pMB1/pBR322/pUC origin of replication
