[The description below was written by a language model from this plasmid's Addgene catalogue record and pLannotate feature annotations shown in this document.]
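Description:
LT3GEPIR-NEK6shRNA1 is a self-inactivating HIV-1-based lentiviral vector built on the LT3GEPIR backbone for doxycycline-inducible knockdown of human NEK6. In bacteria it is maintained through a high-copy ColE1/pUC-type origin and selected with ampicillin via the β-lactamase gene. An f1 origin, an SV40 origin and residual lac/lacZα cloning-vector fragments are also annotated. The viral portion starts with an RSV promoter driving a truncated 5' LTR, so genomic RNA is produced independently of Tat. It continues with the Ψ packaging signal, a gag fragment, the RRE for Rev-dependent export and the cPPT/CTS, and ends with a WPRE and a ΔU3 3' LTR followed by an SV40 polyadenylation signal.

The payload is an all-in-one Tet-On system. A TRE3G promoter drives EGFP, and the 125 bp NEK6 shRNA insert, cloned between XhoI and EcoRI, lies downstream of the reporter in a microRNA-type context. The feature table annotates only the 3' miR-30a flanking sequence and does not mark the hairpin or a 5' flank. Because the reporter and the shRNA lie in the same TRE3G-driven unit, green fluorescence should indicate which cells are expressing the hairpin. A second, constitutive unit uses the mouse PGK promoter to express puromycin N-acetyltransferase, followed by an EMCV IRES and the reverse tetracycline transactivator rtTA3. Transduced cells can therefore be selected with puromycin and already carry the activator that switches on TRE3G when doxycycline is present. The stated use is inducible knockdown of NEK6 expression in transduced cells.
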