Addgene plasmid #220548: LT3GEPIR-NEK6shRNA1
Purpose: To inducibly knockdown NEK6 expression
Depositing lab: Sean Lee. Depositing organization: Tulane University.
Backbone
  Vector backbone: LT3GEPIR
  Backbone manufacturer: Dr. Johannes Zuber
  Vector type: Lentiviral
  Selectable markers: Puromycin
Growth in bacteria
  Bacterial resistance: Ampicillin, 100 μg/mL
  Growth temperature: 37°C
  Growth strain: NEB Stable
  Copy number: High Copy
Gene/Insert
  Gene/Insert name: NEK6 shRNA1
  gRNA/shRNA sequence: GAACCACCCAAATATCATCAA
  Species: H. sapiens (human)
  Insert size (bp): 125
  Entrez Gene: NEK6 (a.k.a. SID6-1512)
  Promoter: TRE3G (TetOP) promoter
  Cloning method: Restriction Enzyme; 5′ cloning site XhoI (not destroyed); 3′ cloning site EcoRI (not destroyed)
  Sequencing primers: 5′ TGTTTGAATGAGGCTTCAGTAC; 3′ CAGCGGGGCTGCTAAAGCGCATGC
Terms and licenses: Academic/Nonprofit Terms; Industry Terms: Not Available to Industry
How to cite: LT3GEPIR-NEK6shRNA1 was a gift from Sean Lee (Addgene plasmid # 220548 ; http://n2t.net/addgene:220548 ; RRID:Addgene_220548)
